>Addgene plasmid #204988 | pMB2-B-TelR | addgene full sequence | sequence record 404867 | Addgene NGS Result
AGCAACATGGTCGCTGATATGGTCATACTCAGCATCTTTGACATAGCCGTATTTTGATAAATATCTTTCA
TAGTCCTGCCGTTTCTTTTTGTCATCTTCCTGTTTTTGTTTAGTTTCTCTTTCTATCTGCTGTTGTTTTC
GTTGCTGTTCCTGTTGCTCCTCTTTTATCTCTCTGTGATAAATGGAAAGGCTAGATTGATCATTATCCCA
ACGTGTGAGCATGTCCTCAAAGCCGTAATAATCAGCACTAAACCAACCTGTTTTCACTTTCACTGGTGGC
GGCAGTGGCTCTCCGATCTCCCTTAGCAGTGCTGTAGCTGCTCGTCCCTCTTTGATCACTTTATCAAGCT
GCAAGCGGTCGATATTGTCTTGCAACTGCAGTCCGGCAAAAAAGGGCAAGGTGTCACCACCCTGCCCTTT
TTCTTTAAAACCGAAAAGATTACTTCGCGTTATGCAGGCTTCCTCGCTCACTGACTCGCTGCGCTCGGTC
GTTCGGCTGCGGCGAGCGGTATCAGCTCACTCAAAGGCGGTAATACGGTTATCCACAGAATCAGGGGATA
ACGCAGGAAAGAACATGTGAGCAAAAGGCCAGCAAAAGGCCAGGAACCGTAAAAAGGCCGCGTTGCTGGC
GTTTTTCCACAGGCTCCGCCCCCCTGACGAGCATCACAAAAATCGACGCTCAAGTCAGAGGTGGCGAAAC
CCGACAGGACTATAAAGATACCAGGCGTTTCCCCCTGGAAGCTCCCTCGTGCGCTCTCCTGTTCCGACCC
TGCCGCTTACCGGATACCTGTCCGCCTTTCTCCCTTCGGGAAGCGTGGCGCTTTCTCATAGCTCACGCTG
TAGGTATCTCAGTTCGGTGTAGGTCGTTCGCTCCAAGCTGGGCTGTGTGCACGAACCCCCCGTTCAGCCC
GACCGCTGCGCCTTATCCGGTAACTATCGTCTTGAGTCCAACCCGGTAAGACACGACTTATCGCCACTGG
CAGCAGCCACTGGTAACAGGATTAGCAGAGCGAGGTATGTAGGCGGTGCTACAGAGTTCTTGAAGTGGTG
GCCTAACTACGGCTACACTAGAAGAACAGTATTTGGTATCTGCGCTCTGCTGAAGCCAGTTACCTTCGGA
AAAAGAGTTGGTAGCTCTTGATCCGGCAAACAAACCACCGCTGGTAGCGGTGGTTTTTTTGTTTGCAAGC
AGCAGATTACGCGCAGAAAAAAAGGATCTCAAGAAGATCCTTTGATCTTTTCTACGGGGTCTGACGCTCA
GTGGAACGAAAACTCACGTTAAGGGATTTTGGTCATGAGATTATCAAAAAGGATCTTCACCTAGATCCTT
TTAAATTAAAAATGAAGTTTTAAATCAATCTAAAGTATATATGAGTAAACTTGGTCTGACAGCTCGAGGC
TTGGATTCTCACCAATAAAAAACGCCCGGCGGCAACCGAGCGTTCTGAACAAATCCAGATGGAGTTCTGA
GGTCATTACTGGATCTATCAACAGGAGTCCAAGCGAGCTCGATATAAATGGCTAAAATGAGAATATCACC
GGAATTGAAAAAACTGATCGAAAAATACCGCTGCGTAAAAGATACGGAAGGAATGTCTCCTGCTAAGGTA
TATAAGCTGGTGGGAGAAAATGAAAACCTATATTTAAAAATGACGGACAGCCGGTATAAAGGGACCACCT
ATGATGTGGAACGGGAAAAGGACATGATGCTATGGCTGGAAGGAAAGCTGCCTGTTCCAAAGGTCCTGCA
CTTTGAACGGCATGATGGCTGGAGCAATCTGCTCATGAGTGAGGCCGATGGCGTCCTTTGCTCGGAAGAG
TATGAAGATGAACAAAGCCCTGAAAAGATTATCGAGCTGTATGCGGAGTGCATCAGGCTCTTTCACTCCA
TCGACATATCGGATTGTCCCTATACGAATAGCTTAGACAGCCGCTTAGCCGAATTGGATTACTTACTGAA
TAACGATCTGGCCGATGTGGATTGCGAAAACTGGGAAGAAGACACTCCATTTAAAGATCCGCGCGAGCTG
TATGATTTTTTAAAGACGGAAAAGCCCGAAGAGGAACTTGTCTTTTCCCACGGCGACCTGGGAGACAGCA
ACATCTTTGTGAAAGATGGCAAAGTAAGTGGCTTTATTGATCTTGGGAGAAGCGGCAGGGCGGACAAGTG
GTATGACATTGCCTTCTGCGTCCGGTCGATCAGGGAGGATATCGGGGAAGAACAGTATGTCGAGCTATTT
TTTGACTTACTGGGGATCAAGCCTGATTGGGAGAAAATAAAATATTATATTTTACTGGATGAATTGTTTT
AGGACGTCGCCGGCGGCATCAAATAAAACGAAAGGCTCAGTCGAAAGACTGGGCCTTTCGTTTTATCTGT
TGTTTGTCGGTGAACGCTCTCCTGAGTAGGACAAATCCTCGAGAAATCAAATTACGCCCCGCCCTGCCAC
TCATCGCAGTACTGTTGTAATTCATTAAGCATTCTGCCGACATGGAAGCCATCACAAACGGCATGATGAA
CCTGAATCGCCAGCGGCATCAGCACCTTGTCGCCTTGCGTATAATATTTGCCCATGGTGAAAACGGGGGC
GAAGAAGTTGTCCATATTGGCCACGTTTAAATCAAAACTGGTGAAACTCACCCAGGGATTGGCTGACACG
AAAAACATATTCTCAATAAACCCTTTAGGGAAATAGGCCAGGTTTTCACCGTAACACGCCACATCTTGCG
AATATATGTGTAGAAACTGCCGGAAATCGTCGTGGTATTCACTCCAGAGCGATGAAAACGTTTCAGTTTG
CTCATGGAAAACGGTGTAACAAGGGTGAACACTATCCCATATCACCAGCTCACCGTCTTTCATTGCCATA
CGAAATTCCGGATGAGCATTCATCAGGCGGGCAAGAATGTGAATAAAGGCCGGATAAAACTTGTGCTTAT
TTTTCTTTACGGTCTTTAAAAAGGCCGTAATATCCAGCTGAACGGTCTGGTTATAGGTACATTGAGCAAC
TGACTGAAATGCCTCAAAATGTTCTTTACGATGCCATTGGGATATATCAACGGTGGTATATCCAGTGATT
TTTTTCTCCATTTTAGCTTCCTTAGCTCCTGAAAATCTCGATAACTCAAAAAATACGCCCGGTAGTGATC
TTATTTCATTATGGTGAAAGTTGGAACCTCTTACGTGCCCGATCAACTCGAGTGCCACCTGACGTCTAAG
AAACCATTATTATCATGACATTAACCTATAAAAATAGGCGTATCACGAGGCAGAATTTCAGATAAAAAAA
ATCCTTAGCTTTCGCTAAGGATGATTTCTGGAATTCGCGGCCGCCCCGGGTACCGAGCTCGAATTAGCTT
CAAAAGCGCTCTGAAGTTCCTATACTTTCTAGAGAATAGGAACTTCGGAATAGGAACTTCAAGATCCCCT
GATTCCCTTTGTCAACAGCAATGGATATCAGCCGTTGACTTAGTTGGTATTTCCGGAATATCATGCTGGG
TTCCGAATAATTTTGTTTAACTTTAAGAAGGAGATATACCATGGAAGAACAAGCGTGAACATGGCGCGAT
TGAAGGGGGAGGTTTTGCCCGCCCTCTTCGCGTCGCCGGCGACGATTGGCGAGTACGGGGCCGGCATCGA
CGGGGCGGATTCCCTCAACGAGCTGTCGAATCTGATGGAGCACGGCGCAGTTGCCGCGCTGGCCGACAAA
ATCAGCCAGATCGTGGCGAAGCTGGTCGACGCGGACCCCCGCAAGATCGCGGAAAAGCCTACCTGGTTCG
AGAAGATGCTTGGCCGTGAGGTTGAACGCCAGGTGAGGTATCAGGTCGCCCGCAAGACGCTCGACCAGTT
GCTGGACGAAGCCGAGGGCGTAGCGCAGCGCGTGCGGGACACGTTGCGCGCCTTGGATGACATGCTCAAT
ACGCATGAGGCCGAGGTAGACCGGCTCAGAGCCTACATTCAAGCCGGGCGCGAGTTCCTGGACGAGAACC
CCGAGGCCGGCGCGGCCAAGGCCGGCGTGATCGAGTTCGACAAGCCGCGCGAACGCTTCGCGCGCAAGCT
CGCCAACCTGGCAACCCTCATGGCGTCCCATGAAATGAGCGTCACTCAGATGAAGCTCACGCGGGCGCAG
GCCGTGGACATGCTGGACCGCTTCTCTGAAACGGCATCCGTCCTGGTGCCCGTCTGGCGTCAGCACACCC
TCGCGCTCATCACCACCAAGAACATGAATCCGGCAATGGTCGCCGAGGCGGCCAAAGCTCACCAGGCGCT
CATGCGGAGCCTTTCGCAGAGCCTGGAAGGCATCAACCAATAACACGGCGGGAGAACCCTATGAACGCAC
TGAAAACGACGCACGACGCCAAGGCCCCTATCGTCGCCTTTGACATGACCCCGGCAACCCTGCGCGAGCT
GGGCTTGCAGGAAAGCGACGTGCCGGAAGTCCATGCGGTCGCGCAGCGGATCGAGGTCGGCAGTCCGCAG
ACCGTTGCCGAGTTCGGCCGCGACGTGGCCGAGCACACGTCCCGCTACGCCGATAGCCTGCTGGACCAGG
TGCGCAACAGCGACCTGGACGAAGCAGGCGAGAAACTGACCCAGGTTGTCGCCAAGGCCCGTTCCCTGAA
CGTCGGCCCTTTGTCCGACAACCGTTCCCGCCTGCCCCTGATTGGCCCGCTGATCGACCGCTCCCGCGTC
CGTTCGACGGGCTTCATGGCGCGCTTCGACACGACCCGCGAGCAGATCGAACACCTGGTCAGCGAAGTGC
AGACCACCCAGCAAGGCATCGCGCAGCGCAATGCCTCGCTCGACGAAATGTTCGCAGCCGTGCGCGAGGA
ACACCGCCTTCTTGGCGTCCACATCGCGGCCGGCAAGGTCCGCCTTGCCGAGCTGCGCGAGCAGGCCGAG
GGTCTGCGCGGCAATGTCGGGAACGACCCTGGCCGCGTGCAGGAGCTGGCCGACCTCGATGCGATGGTTG
CCAACCTGGACAAGCGCATCGGCGACCTGATCGCCTTGCAACATTCGGCCATGCAGAGCCTGCCGACCAT
CCGCATGATCCAGGCCAACAACCAGATGCTGGTCGATAAATTCCACACCATCCGCGAAATCACCGTGCCG
GCGTGGAAGCGGCAATTCATGCTGGCCTTGAGCCTCAACGAGCAGAAGAACGCCGTCGAACTGGCCACGG
CCATCGACGACACCACCAACGACCTGATGAAGCGCAATGCGGCCCTGCTGCATCGCACGTCCGTCGAAAC
GGCGAAGGAGAACCAACGCCTGGTGATCGACGTGGACACGCTCAAGCAGGTTCAGACGACGCTCATCAAG
ACCGTCGAGGACGTTATTCGCATCCAGCAGGAAGGCGTGCAGAAGCGCAAGGATGCCGAGAAGCAGATCG
CCGCAATGCGTGGCGATCTTCAAGCCAAGCTGACCCGCCAGCCCGTGCGCGAGCTGGCCCAACAGGAGTC
CGTATGAATGCCACAAACACCGATGTTTTCGCCCAGGTAGGCGGCCTGGAGGCCCGAGGCGCGAAGATGA
AGAAGCGGGGCACCCGCTTCCTCATCGCGGCGCTGGCAGTCCTTGCCATTGCCGGGATCGGGGCAGTAAC
GGGATGGGCGATCAGCCCGAGCGCGACGCCCGGAAGCATTGACGTGCCGCAGGTGCTGGCATCGACATTC
AGCGACCAGGTGCCGGGCAGTGAGGGCGGCGGCCTGGGTGGCGGCCTGCCCTTCACTTCGGCCGTCGGGG
CATTCACGGACTTCATGGCGGGGCCGGCAATTTTTACCTTGGGCATTCTTGGCATAGTGGTCGCGGGTGC
CGTGCTCGTGTTCGGGGGTGAGTTCTGCGGGTTCGTGCGATCCGTCTGCATGATGGTGATAGCCGTCAGC
ATGATTTTCGTGTCGTCGAACTTGGTGAAGGGCATTCTCGGCGGCGATCACGACGCCGGCCCTGCGGAGC
CTTCGCCGCGTGCGCGATTCATGGCGGCCGTGGAGGCCAAGGATTTCGCGCGAGTGCAAGAGCTGATCGA
GGCGCGTGGAGCCAAGTCGGCGGCTGATTATGTCCTTGCGCAGCTCGCCGTGGCCGAAGGTCTGGACCGC
AAGCCTGGTGCGCGCGTCGTGGTCGGGAAAGCGGCGGGCAGCATGGCAATGCCGCCTGCGGCGCTGGGTT
TTACGCCAAGGGGAGAAGCGGCATACGCCATCGAGCGGTCAGCCTATGGTGAGCCGAGGTCCAGCATTGC
GAAGCAGTACCAGCAGGAATGGAACCGGAAGGCGGCGACCTGGTGGGCGATGGCCGGTGTGGCCGGCATC
ATCGGCGCGATCCTGGCGGCGGCGGCAACCGGCTTTGTTGGGCTGGCAGTGTCGATCCGCAACCGAGTGA
AGCGCGTGCGCGACCTGTTGGTGATGGAGCCGGGTGCAGAGCCATAAGGGATCGATCCCCCTCAAGTCAA
AAGCCTCCGGTCGGAGGCTTTTGACTTTCTGCTCGAGGAGCTAATTCCATTGAGTAAGTTTTTAAGCACA
TCAGCTTCAAAAGCGCTCTGAAGTTCCTATACTTTCTAGAGAATAGGAACTTCGGAATAGGTACTTCAAG
ATCCCCAATTCGAGCTCGGTACCCGGGCGGCCGCTTCTAGAGGTCTCAGTACATCTAGAGACGCAATACG
CAAACCGCCTCTCCCCGCGCGTTGGCCGATTCATTAATGCAGCTGGCACGACAGGTTTCCCGACTGGAAA
GCGGGCAGTGAGCGCAACGCAATTAATGTGAGTTAGCTCACTCATTAGGCACCCCAGGCTTTACACTTTA
TGCTTCCGGCTCGTATGTTGTGTGGAATTGTGAGCGGATAACAATTTCACACATACTAGAGAAAGAGGAG
AAATACTAGATGGCTTCCTCCGAAGACGTTATCAAAGAGTTCATGCGTTTCAAAGTTCGTATGGAAGGTT
CCGTTAACGGTCACGAGTTCGAAATCGAAGGTGAAGGTGAAGGTCGTCCGTACGAAGGTACCCAGACCGC
TAAACTGAAAGTTACCAAAGGTGGTCCGCTGCCGTTCGCTTGGGACATCCTGTCCCCGCAGTTCCAGTAC
GGTTCCAAAGCTTACGTTAAACACCCGGCTGACATCCCGGACTACCTGAAACTGTCCTTCCCGGAAGGTT
TCAAATGGGAACGTGTTATGAACTTCGAAGACGGTGGTGTTGTTACCGTTACCCAGGACTCCTCCCTGCA
AGACGGTGAGTTCATCTACAAAGTTAAACTGCGTGGTACCAACTTCCCGTCCGACGGTCCGGTTATGCAG
AAAAAAACCATGGGTTGGGAAGCTTCCACCGAACGTATGTACCCGGAAGACGGTGCTCTGAAAGGTGAAA
TCAAAATGCGTCTGAAACTGAAAGACGGTGGTCACTACGACGCTGAAGTTAAAACCACCTACATGGCTAA
AAAACCGGTTCAGCTGCCGGGTGCTTACAAAACCGACATCAAACTGGACATCACCTCCCACAACGAAGAC
TACACCATCGTTGAACAGTACGAACGTGCTGAAGGTCGTCACTCCACCGGTGCTTAATAACGCTGATAGT
GCTAGTGTAGATCGCTACTAGAGCCAGGCATCAAATAAAACGAAAGGCTCAGTCGAAAGACTGGGCCTTT
CGTTTTATCTGTTGTTTGTCGGTGAACGCTCTCTACTAGAGTCACACTGGCTCACCTTCGGGTGGGCCTT
TCTGCGTTTATACGTCTCATTAGGGACAGAGACCCTGCAGTTAACAAGTTGCCTGACGCTGTGTCTTATC
CAGTTCATGCGGCAATGCTATCTCTACTTCCTTTGCTAATCTTGCCTCCTGTTTGATGTCACCGTTCTTT
TTTAGTTCGGATTGCTCTACCCGATTCCATAGGGTTTGACGATCTAACATGTCAGGACTTGCCCCAGTTG
GGGCAAAAATTTGGGTGTATTCAATGCCTGTTTTTTTGGTGTAGTCCTGCTCTTTTCCGTACGTATCACA
GTACAATTTTTCGCCTGCTCGGTATGCTGCACATGCCACGATTGAGCGACCATCTGACCTCGAAATGTTC
TGCATTTCACAATGGTAAATTGCCATTTTCATCACCTGTTTATTAACAGCCGCCCCAAGTTTTGGGCGGT
TGGGGTGTCGGGGTTTCCCTGACCGTACTTGCAAAATTTGGCGTAGCAAAAATTTTGCGTAAGTGCGCCC
TTCGGGAACTCTGCGAGGCTAAAAGCAAAAGCAAGAGCAATAAGGCTTTGACTTTGTTTTTTGATTTTGC
TCGCTGCGCTCGGATCTTGATGTAAGTCGAGTTTTTGAAGTAGAACACTTTTCACATTGATGATGGTTCA
TACTTCGGAAAATAGGTTGAGACACAGGCATTAAAAATGGTCAAAAAAACAGCTATGGAATTGGGTCAAA
TGCTCGATGAAGAAAAGGAAAAATTGGAACGTCAGGAAAAGGCAAGAAAGGATCTAGCTGACGCTGTGGT
GAAAGGTCGAGAGCAAAAACAGGCAAGGTCAGACGATGCAAAACGCAAGATCCTGATCGGGGCTTACTTA
CTGAAGAAACATGATAATGACATCAAGAAACTTGTGGAACAAAACCCCGATTTTATTGGGTACATTAGAG
AAAATGATAAGCACTTATTTTCATAGGCATTAGTAGTTATAAAAAACCCTCATAAATCGAGGGTTTCTTT
TTTATCTGCATTACTTTTTGAATCAATGTACTTTTTTAGCTTGCTATTTTTCACTGCATACAGCCGCTTA
TACTCTTTCTCAATCAATGCGGTCAAAATGGCTTTTTGGCTCTCCCCTGCTGCGCCCACCATGTCCGCAA
GCATATCCGACACACCCTTATCTATAAACACCTCCAAACGTTGACTATCAAGGCTTTTGCGTTTTTCACG
ATATGCTTTTTGTCGTTCGGCATTGGTTTTTGGCGGCTCTTTTAGCATGTCCTGTGTTTTCTGATCGTTC
GGGTCTTTCATGTCTTTAACTCCCATATAGTATATCATAGTTACAGGATAACATTGTTTTTAGTTACAGG
ATAACTTTTTATAAAATTTATTTGTAAAAATTTATGCTATCCTGCAACTATTTTTAAATTACAGGATAAC
TATTTAACGTTACCCTGTAACTATAGTTATCCTGTAACGCTAAATTAATTACCCTGTAACATATATTTTG
TTATCCTGTAACAACTAAATATTGAAATAATACTACCAAAGTTACCCTGTAACGAAAATAACTAGGTTAA
AAAATGATCGGATTTTAACATTTTGCGTTGTTCCAAAAGTTATCAACAGCCTAGAACGTCATAGGAAGCG
ATTACAGACACTTTATAGCTATCAGCATGGGAACATAAGGGCAGGATGAAATATGGGTCTTAAAACGCAA
ATGGTGAGGTTTTAGAGGTATTTTTTGAAGATGATTAAGGCGGTTTGTTTTTAAAATTTTTGGCGGCTCT
CAGGCTGCTTACATTTTAACCAGTTCAGTGAAAAGTTCTTTTTCAGCAAATTTCTGTTTAGCACCATAGC
TAAAACTTGCGTGGAACATATTAAGAATTGACCGAAATGACACAATCTCAATTATATTTTTTTTGAAAAG
TTTTCTTTATCAAATATTTTAAATCATTGATTTATATATAAGTATACATTCATTTTAATAATTAATCTTT
ATTTAACAATGATTTATCTATATTCAATTGTTTAATTATTCTTACTAATATTATCTCTATATCAATATTT
TTTATTTAAAAACATATGTTTAGTAGTGCTTTTGATTAAAGTACCAGAGGGAGGGAGCAGAGCTGAATGG
GAAATACTCACCCTAGAGCGATTCTTAAAAATCACCCTAAAGTATTCCCATTCGATGTACCGTCGGTCGG
TCGCTTTCGCATCAGGGATGACATCACTGTATCAAGCTGCCACTGTTATGATTACGATTGATAGCACCGC
CTGAACACGCTCATAACCGCCAATTAAATGACTACTCATTGCGTCCGCTACTCTGTTCAGTTCCCCTAGT
AATAGCGTTTTTCCGATGTGTGCTAGCGTCACTGTACCTCATCACCCACACATGGACAGATTGAGTTACA
GACATTGGCTAAATTTTTGGGGTCTATGCTTGACAAAGCGAGTTAAAACCTTAGAATTTAAGACAGGTAC
ATTAAGCCCCTGTGGTGAAATCATTAGCGGTCGTCAAACCTTAATGCTTTCGATTGCCGATATGTCAGTA
TCGAAGATCTGTACCCCATAAATTACGGTAAAGCCCCAAGCAATTGCAAGGGGCTTTTATCTTTTTTAAC
AAAAAAAATTTATAAATCAGGATTTTATAACACTAAATAATCCAAAGTACATGAGTAAGTCATGACCACT
CCTGCGATGTGTGTAGCACTCTGAGTATCCGTATTATATCAGTGATGTCATATACAACCACATAATGCGG
ATGTATCACTAACTCCCTAGTATCTTTCTGTCTGCCTGTGCGCCCCATCAGTCGATTATCAACAAGTAAA
TCTGTCTTTTCTTCAATTAAATCATCAATTTCAATAGCTGCTATAGGGTTGCGTTCTTCAAGATAATCAT
AGATATTTCTACGATCTTGGCGAGCTGTTTCAGTCCACTCAATCTTCATTCTTCGCTGCCAGTTTCGCCA
ATGTTGCAGCACGTCTAGCGGCAAACTCTGCCTTTACGTCCTCATGTGGAATCAACTTGCCTGCATTGGC
TTCATTTAAGCCGATCTGTACCTGCTGCTTGAACCATTTGTCATAGTCTGCGGCTTCCTGTTGCTTCTTA
ACAAAGTCACGCATGAAGTCACGGATTAGCTGCGCCCCCGACCGATCAACAGTCTTAGCAAGGCTTGAAA
ATTCTTGCTTTAGGTCATGGTCTACCCGAAAGGTAAAAGTCGCTTCTGTCATGTTTTTCACTCCAATGTG
TTACATTTGAATGCTATTGTAACACATTAAAAAGTTAGGTCATTGTCTTTTTTCGGCTTAGGCTGTTCTT
GGTCATAACGTGGTTTAAATGATGGCTGTCGCTCATTCTCAAGTAAAATTTTCCGTTTATTAACAGCCTG
TTGCATCTGCTCATAGTAAGGCATCAACTGCGGTAAAATATCAGCAAGTGCCTGTCTGTCTTTATCCAGG
ATACGGCTCAATTGCCCGATTTTTTTCAAGTCACGCTCATAGGCTATTCTGTCGCTGATCTGCTCGTATT
TTTGCTTTGAACACCTTATGTACTCTTGCATATCGTTACTTGCCCATGCCTGCGCCTGAAGACGTGTAAA
CATGGAAATGTCTGA
Features (pLannotate 1.2.2; 24 found; start..end, strand, type, name):
    382..439     +  terminator     his operon terminator: This putative transcriptin terminator from the E. coli his operon has a 2-bp deletion introduced during synthesis. Its efficiency has not been determined.
    634..1222    -  rep_origin     ori: high-copy-number ColE1/pMB1/pBR322/pUC origin of replication
   1405..1499    -  terminator     lambda t0 terminator: transcription terminator from phage lambda
   1518..2312    +  CDS            KanR: aminoglycoside phosphotransferase; aphA-3; confers resistance to kanamycin
   2330..2416    +  terminator     rrnB T1 terminator: Escherichia coli rrnB; transcription terminator T1 from the E. coli rrnB gene
   2435..3091    -  CDS            cat: CAT_ECOLX - Experimental evidence at protein level: Swiss-Prot protein existence level 1. This enzyme is an effector of chloramphenicol resistance in bacteria. From Escherichia coli. This protein is used as a marker in many commonly used cloning vectors, such as pACYC184.
   3092..3189    -  promoter       cat promoter: promoter of the E. coli cat gene encoding chloramphenicol acetyltransferase
   3275..3318    -  terminator     bacterial terminator: putative bacterial transcription terminator
   3334..3355    -  misc_feature   MCS (fragment): pUC18/19 multiple cloning site
   3373..3420    -  protein_bind   FRT: FLP-mediated recombination occurs in the 8-bp core sequence TCTAGAAA (Turan and Bode, 2011). FLP recombinase from the Saccharomyces cerevisiae 2μ plasmid
   3512..3534    +  RBS            RBS: efficient ribosome binding site from bacteriophage T7 gene 10 (Olins and Rangwala, 1989)
   3552..4310    +  CDS            klaA: KLAA_ECOLX - Also known as kilA. Protein predicted: Swiss-Prot protein existence level 4. Belongs to the kla operon, which is associated with cryptic tellurite resistance, and IncW plasmid fertility inhibition. From Escherichia coli.
   4331..5464    +  CDS            klaB: KLAB_ECOLX - Also known as telA. Protein inferred from homology: Swiss-Prot protein existence level 3. Belongs to the kla operon, which is associated with cryptic tellurite resistance, and IncW plasmid fertility inhibition. From Escherichia coli.
   5464..6414    +  CDS            klaC: KLAC_ECOLX - Also known as telB. Protein predicted: Swiss-Prot protein existence level 4. Belongs to the kla operon, which is associated with cryptic tellurite resistance, and IncW plasmid fertility inhibition. From Escherichia coli.
   6435..6466    -  terminator     tonB terminator: bidirectional E. coli tonB-P14 transcription terminator
   6530..6563    -  protein_bind   FRT (minimal): supports FLP-mediated excision but not integration (Turan and Bode, 2011) FLP recombinase from the Saccharomyces cerevisiae 2μ plasmid
   6587..6607    +  misc_feature   MCS (fragment): pUC18/19 multiple cloning site
   6644..6731    +  CDS            lacI (fragment): lac repressor; lacI; The lac repressor binds to the lac operator to inhibit transcription in E. coli. This inhibition can be relieved by adding lactose or isopropyl-β-D-thiogalactopyranoside (IPTG).
   6744..6765    +  protein_bind   CAP binding site: CAP binding activates transcription in the presence of cAMP. E. coli catabolite activator protein
   6780..6810    +  promoter       lac promoter: promoter for the E. coli lac operon
   6814..6836    +  protein_bind   lac operator (fragment): The lac repressor binds to the lac operator to inhibit transcription in E. coli. This inhibition can be relieved by adding lactose or isopropyl-β-D-thiogalactopyranoside (IPTG). lac repressor encoded by lacI
   6870..7544    +  CDS            mRFP1: mRFP1 is a basic (constitutively fluorescent) red fluorescent protein published in 2002, derived from Discosoma sp.. It is reported to be a somewhat slowly-maturing monomer with low acid sensitivity.
   7592..7663    +  terminator     rrnB T1 terminator: transcription terminator T1 from the E. coli rrnB gene
   7679..7706    +  terminator     T7Te terminator: phage T7 early transcription terminator
