[The description below was written by a language model from this plasmid's Addgene catalogue record and pLannotate feature annotations shown in this document.]
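Description:
pMB2-B-TelR is a Level 2 MoClo (modular cloning) destination plasmid built for synthetic biology and bacterial expression work in Acinetobacter baumannii. It derives from the pTU2-B-RFP / pSB1C3 backbone and is related to, but not part of, the AspFlex toolkit. It replicates at high copy in E. coli through a ColE1/pUC-type origin. According to the record, replication elements for Acinetobacter species were inserted at the PstI site so that it can shuttle into that host. These elements are not annotated in the feature table, which leaves roughly the last third of the 11.3 kb sequence unlabelled, so they presumably lie in that region.

Kanamycin resistance (aphA-3) is the listed selection in E. coli. The annotation also shows an intact chloramphenicol acetyltransferase gene with its own promoter, consistent with the pSB1C3 lineage. The distinguishing addition is a tellurite resistance cassette taken from pMO130-TelR and placed in the XbaI site. It comprises the klaA (kilA), klaB (telA) and klaC (telB) genes preceded by a T7 gene 10 ribosome binding site, followed by a tonB terminator, and flanked by FRT sites that could in principle allow FLP-mediated excision. Tellurite gives a non-antibiotic selection for multidrug-resistant A. baumannii strains, where conventional markers are ineffective.

The cloning position holds an mRFP1 cassette driven by the lac promoter and operator with a CAP binding site, and terminated by rrnB T1 and T7Te. In MoClo vectors of this type, such a cassette typically serves as a visual dropout marker: assembly of transcription units replaces it, so correct clones lose the red colour. The record does not state the assembly enzyme or the fusion sites.
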