Addgene plasmid #204988: pMB2-B-TelR
Purpose: Level 2 MoClo plasmid for A. baumannii with additional Tellurite resistance cassette for multi-drug resistance strains
Depositing lab: Veronica Godoy-Carter. Depositing organization: Northeastern University. Publication: AspFlex: Molecular Tools to Study Gene Expression and Regulation in Acinetobacter baumannii. Brychcy M, Kokodynski A, Lloyd D, Godoy VG. ACS Synth Biol. 2023 Aug 16. doi: 10.1021/acssynbio.3c00167. PubMed 37587063.
Backbone
  Vector backbone: pTU2-B-RFP / pSB1C3
  Backbone manufacturer: Paul Freemont Lab / iGem (Addgene plasmid # 72955)
  Vector type: Bacterial Expression, Synthetic Biology
  Selectable markers: mRFP1
Growth in bacteria
  Bacterial resistance: Kanamycin, 50 μg/mL
  Growth temperature: 37°C
  Growth strain: DH5alpha
  Growth instructions: Use Tellurite for selection in A. baumannii
  Copy number: High Copy
Gene/Insert
  Gene/Insert name: mRFP1
  Species: Synthetic
  Mutation: Added replications elements for Acinetobacter species into the PstI site and Tellurite resistance cassette into XbaI site
  Cloning method: Restriction Enzyme; 5′ cloning site Unknown (unknown if destroyed); 3′ cloning site Unknown (unknown if destroyed)
Resource information
  A portion of this plasmid was derived from a plasmid made by: Original base plasmid was received from Addgene, Tellurite resistance cassette from pMO130-TelR (50799)
Terms and licenses: Academic/Nonprofit Terms; Industry Terms: Not Available to Industry
Depositor comments: This plasmid is related to, but is not included with, the AspFlex Kit (Addgene #1000000217: https://www.addgene.org/kits/godoy-carter-aspflex/)
How to cite: pMB2-B-TelR was a gift from Veronica Godoy-Carter (Addgene plasmid # 204988 ; http://n2t.net/addgene:204988 ; RRID:Addgene_204988)
